>Addgene plasmid #123150 | pXW109Hg(RS-RinA) | addgene full sequence | sequence record 243991 | Addgene NGS Result
GTCCGGCAAAAAAGGGCAAGGTGTCACCACCCTGCCCTTTTTCTTTAAAACCGAAAAGATTACTTCGCGT
TATGCAGGCTTCCTCGCTCACTGACTCGCTGCGCTCGGTCGTTCGGCTGCGGCGAGCGGTATCAGCTCAC
TCAAAGGCGGTAATCTCGAGGTTACATTGTCGATCTGTTCATGGTGAACAGCTTTGAATGCACCAAAAAC
TCGTAAAAGCTCTGATGTATCTATCTTTTTTACACCGTTTTCATCTGTGCATATGGACAGTTTTCCCTTT
GATATGTAACGGTGAACAGTTGTTCTACTTTTGTTTGTTAGTCTTGATGCTTCACTGATAGATACAAGAG
CCATAAGAACCTCAGATCCTTCCGTATTTAGCCAGTATGTTCTCTAGTGTGGTTCGTTGTTTTTGCGTGA
GCCATGAGAACGAACCATTGAGATCATACTTACTTTGCATGTCACTCAAAAATTTTGCCTCAAAACTGGT
GAGCTGAATTTTTGCAGTTAAAGCATCGTGTAGTGTTTTTCTTAGTCCGTTATGTAGGTAGGAATCTGAT
GTAATGGTTGTTGGTATTTTGTCACCATTCATTTTTATCTGGTTGTTCTCAAGTTCGGTTACGAGATCCA
TTTGTCTATCTAGTTCAACTTGGAAAATCAACGTATCAGTCGGGCGGCCTCGCTTATCAACCACCAATTT
CATATTGCTGTAAGTGTTTAAATCTTTACTTATTGGTTTCAAAACCCATTGGTTAAGCCTTTTAAACTCA
TGGTAGTTATTTTCAAGCATTAACATGAACTTAAATTCATCAAGGCTAATCTCTATATTTGCCTTGTGAG
TTTTCTTTTGTGTTAGTTCTTTTAATAACCACTCATAAATCCTCATAGAGTATTTGTTTTCAAAAGACTT
AACATGTTCCAGATTATATTTTATGAATTTTTTTAACTGGAAAAGATAAGGCAATATCTCTTCACTAAAA
ACTAATTCTAATTTTTCGCTTGAGAACTTGGCATAGTTTGTCCACTGGAAAATCTCAAAGCCTTTAACCA
AAGGATTCCTGATTTCCACAGTTCTCGTCATCAGCTCTCTGGTTGCTTTAGCTAATACACCATAAGCATT
TTCCCTACTGATGTTCATCATCTGAGCGTATTGGTTATAAGTGAACGATACCGTCCGTTCTTTCCTTGTA
GGGTTTTCAATCGTGGGGTTGAGTAGTGCCACACAGCATAAAATTAGCTTGGTTTCATGCTCCGTTAAGT
CATAGCGACTAATCGCTAGTTCATTTGCTTTGAAAACAACTAATTCAGACATACATCTCAATTGGTCTAG
GTGATTTTAATCACTATACCAATTGAGATGGGCTAGTCAATGATAATTACATGTCCTTTTCCTTTGAGTT
GTGGGTATCTGTAAATTCTGCTAGACCTTTGCTGGAAAACTTGTAAATTCTGCTAGACCCTCTGTAAATT
CCGCTAGACCTTTGTGTGTTTTTTTTGTTTATATTCAAGTGGTTATAATTTATAGAATAAAGAAAGAATA
AAAAAAGATAAAAAGAATAGATCCCAGCCCTGTGTATAACTCACTACTTTAGTCAGTTCCGCAGTATTAC
AAAAGGATGTCGCAAACGCTGTTTGCTCCTCTACAAAACAGACCTTAAAACCCTAAAGGCTTAAGTAGCA
CCCTCGCAAGCTCGGGCAAATCGCTGAATATTCCTTTTGTCTCCGACCATCAGGCACCTGAGTCGCTGTC
TTTTTCGTGACATTCAGTTCGCTGCGCTCACGGCTCTGGCAGTGAATGGGGGTAAATGGCACTACAGGCG
CCTTTTATGGATTCATGCAAGGAAACTACCCATAATACAAGAAAAGCCCGTCACGGGCTTCTCAGGGCGT
TTTATGGCGGGTCTGCTATGTGGTGCTATCTGACTTTTTGCTGTTCAGCAGTTCCTGCCCTCTGATTTTC
CAGTCTGACCACTTCGGATTATCCCGTGACAGGTCATTCAGACTGGCTAATGCACCCAGTAAGGCAGCGG
TATCATCAACAGGCTTACCCGTCTTACTGTCCCTAGTGCTTGGATTCTCACCAATAAAAAACGCCCGGCG
GCAACCGAGCGTTCTGAACAAATCCAGATGGAGTTCTGAGGTCATTACTGGATCTATCAACAGGAGTCCA
AGCGAGCTCGTAAACTTGGTCTGACAGTTACCAATGCTTAATCAGTGAGGCACCTATCTCAGCGATCTGT
CTATTTCGTTCATCCATAGTTGCCTGACTCCCCGTCGTGTAGATAACTACGATACGGGAGGGCTTACCAT
CTGGCCCCAGTGCTGCAATGATACCGCGAGACCCACGCTCACCGGCTCCAGATTTATCAGCAATAAACCA
GCCAGCCGGAAGGGCCGAGCGCAGAAGTGGTCCTGCAACTTTATCCGCCTCCATCCAGTCTATTAATTGT
TGCCGGGAAGCTAGAGTAAGTAGTTCGCCAGTTAATAGTTTGCGCAACGTTGTTGCCATTGCTACAGGCA
TCGTGGTGTCACGCTCGTCGTTTGGTATGGCTTCATTCAGCTCCGGTTCCCAACGATCAAGGCGAGTTAC
ATGATCCCCCATGTTGTGCAAAAAAGCGGTTAGCTCCTTCGGTCCTCCGATCGTTGTCAGAAGTAAGTTG
GCCGCAGTGTTATCACTCATGGTTATGGCAGCACTGCATAATTCTCTTACTGTCATGCCATCCGTAAGAT
GCTTTTCTGTGACTGGTGAGTACTCAACCAAGTCATTCTGAGAATAGTGTATGCGGCGACCGAGTTGCTC
TTGCCCGGCGTCAATACGGGATAATACCGCGCCACATAGCAGAACTTTAAAAGTGCTCATCATTGGAAAA
CGTTCTTCGGGGCGAAAACTCTCAAGGATCTTACCGCTGTTGAGATCCAGTTCGATGTAACCCACTCGTG
CACCCAACTGATCTTCAGCATCTTTTACTTTCACCAGCGTTTCTGGGTGAGCAAAAACAGGAAGGCAAAA
TGCCGCAAAAAAGGGAATAAGGGCGACACGGAAATGTTGAATACTCATACTCTTCCTTTTTCAATATTAT
TGAAGCATTTATCAGGGTTATTGTCTCATGAGCGGATACATATTTGAATGTATTTAGAAAAATAAACAAA
TAGGGGTTCCGCGCACATTTCCCATGGTGCCACCTGACGTCTAAGAAACCATTATTATCATGACATTAAC
CTATAAAAATAGGCGTATCACGAGGCAGAATTTCAGATAAAAAAAATCCTTAGCTTTCGCTAAGGATGAT
TTCTGGAATTCGCGGCCGCTTCTAGAGTTTACAGCTAGCTCAGTCCTAGGGACTGTGCTAGCTACTAGAG
TCACACAGGAAAGTACTAGATGGAAAATAATTTGGAAAACCTGACCATTGGCGTTTTTGCCAAGGCGGCC
GGGGTCAACGTGGAGACAATCCGCTTCTATCAGCGCAAGGGCCTGTTGCGGGAACCGGACAAGCCTTACG
GCAGCATCCGCCGCTATGGGGAGGCGGACGTGGTTCGGGTGAAATTCGTGAAATCGGCACAGCGGCTGGG
GTTCAGTCTGGACGAGATTGCCGAGCTGTTGCGGCTCGACGATGGCACCCACTGCGAGGAGGCCAGCAGC
CTGGCCGAACACAAGCTCAAGGACGTGCGCGAGAAGATGGCCGACTTGGCGCGCATGGAAACCGTGCTGT
CTGAACTCGTGTGCGCCTGCCATGCACGAAAGGGGAATGTTTCCTGCCCGTTGATCGCGTCACTACAGGG
CGAAGCAGGCCTGGCAAGGTCAGCTATGCCTTAGTACTAGAGCCAGGCATCAAATAAAACGAAAGGCTCA
GTCGAAAGACTGGGCCTTTCGTTTTATCTGTTGTTTGTCGGTGAACGCTCTCTACTAGAGTCACACTGGC
TCACCTTCGGGTGGGCCTTTCTGCGTTTATATGGATCCGTTCCATATCGCTTGACTACGTACATGAGTAC
GGAAGTAAGGTTACGCTATCCAATCCTACTAGAGATTAAAGAGGAGAAATACTAGATGAGTACAGGCATC
GATAAGGACGTCCGAGAGTGTTGGGGCGTAACTGCATTATCAGCGGGTCATCAAATTGCAATGAATAGCG
CGTTTCTGGATATGGACTTGCTGTTGTGCGGGGAAACCGGCACCGGCAAGGACACACTGGCCAACCGCAT
TCACGAGTTGTCCAGCAGGTCGGGACCCTTTGTGGGCATGAACTGCGCCGCCATTCCCGAGTCGCTGGCA
GAGAGCCAGTTATTCGGTGTGGTCAACGGTGCATTCACCGGCGTATGCCGGGCTCGCGAGGGCTACATAG
AGGCCTCCAGTGGTGGCACCTTGTACCTGGATGAAATCGACAGCATGCCGTTGAGCCTGCAAGCCAAACT
GCTGCGTGTGTTGGAGAGTCGAGGTATCGAGCGTCTGGGCTCGACCGAATTTATCCCGGTGGATCTGCGG
ATCATTGCCTCGGCCCAGCGGCCACTGGATGAACTGGTGGAACAAGGACTTTTCCGTCGCGACCTGTTTT
TTCGGCTCAACGTGCTGACGCTTCACTTGCCAGCCTTGCGCAAACGTCGTGAACAGATCCTGCCATTGTT
CGACCAGTTCACCCAGGGTATCGCTGCCGAGTTCGGACGTCCCGCTCCTGCGCTGGACAGCGGGCGTGTG
CAGCTGCTGCTCAGCCACGACTGGCCGGGCAACATCCGCGAATTGAAGTCTGCGGCCAAGCGCTTCGTAC
TCGGCTTCCCCTTGCTGGGCGCCGACCCTGTGGAAGCGCTTGACCCTGCCACGGGGCTGCGCACGCAAAT
GCGCATCATCGAGAAAATGCTCATCCAGGATGCCTTGAAGCGGCACAGGCACAATTTCGACGCGGTGCTT
CAGGAGTTGGAGTTGCCAAGACGCACCCTGTATCACCGCATGAAGGAACTGGGAGTTGCAGCGCCGATCG
CTGCGACGGCCGGGGTCTAATAAAACGCAGGTGTGGTTATGCTACTAGAGATTAAAGAGGAGAAATACTA
GATGAGTCTTGATGAAAGGTTTGAGGATGATCTGGACGAGGAGCGGGTTCCGAATCTGGGGATAGTTGCC
GAAAGTATTTCGCAACTGGGTATCGACGTGCTGCTATCGGGTGAGACCGGCACGGGCAAAGACACGATTG
CCCGACGGATTCATGAGATGTCAGGCCGCAAAGGGCGCCTGGTGGCGATGAATTGCGCGGCCATTCCGGA
GTCCCTCGCCGAGAGCGAGTTATTCGGCGTGGTCAGCGGTGCCTACACCGGCGCTGATCGCTCCAGAGTC
GGTTATGTCGAAGCGGCGCAGGGCGGCACGCTGTACCTGGATGAGATCGATAGCATGCCGCTGAGCCTGC
AAGCCAAATTGCTGAGGGTGCTGGAAACCCGAGCGCTTGAACGGCTGGGTTCGACGTCGACGATCAAGCT
GGATATCTGCGTGATCGCCTCCGCCCAATGCTCGCTGGACGACGCCGTCGAGCGGGGGCAGTTTCGTCGC
GATCTGTATTTTCGCCTGAACGTCCTGACACTCAAGCTTCCTCCGCTACGTAACCAGTCTGATCGCATAG
TTCCCCTGTTCACACGTTTTACGGCCGCCGCCGCGAGGGAGCTCGGTGTTCCCGTTCCCGATGTTTGCCC
ACTGCTGCACAAAGTGCTGCTGGGCCACGACTGGCCCGGCAATATCCGTGAGCTCAAGGCGGCAGCCAAA
CGCCATGTGCTGGGTTTCCCCTTGCTGGGCGCCGAGCCGCAGGGCGAAGAGCACTTGGCCTGTGGGCTCA
AATCGCAATTGCGAGTGATCGAAAAAGCCCTGATTCAGGAGTCGCTCAAGCGCCACGACAATTGTGTGGA
TTCGGTAAGCCTGGAACTGGACGTGCCACGCCGTACGCTCTATCGACGCATCAAAGAATTGCAGATCTAA
TAATACTAGAGCCAGGCATCAAATAAAACGAAAGGCTCAGTCGAAAGACTGGGCCTTTCGTTTTATCTGT
TGTTTGTCGGTGAACGCTCTCTACTAGAGTCACACTGGCTCACCTTCGGGTGGGCCTTTCTGCGTTTATA
TACTAGAGGCCGGATTATGTCCGCTGAGTGGGTCACGGTCCCGGATCAGTTCCCTTGCGAAGCTGACCGA
TGTTTTTGTGCCAAAAGCTGTTGTGGCAAAAAACGGTTTGCGCAAAGTTTTGTATTACAAAGAATTTCAC
ATTTTAAAATATCTTTATAAATCAATCAGTTATTTCTATTTTCAAGCTGGCACGGTTATTGCTATAGGGC
TTGTACTACTAGAGATTAAAGAGGAGAAATACTAGATGACTAAAAAGAAATATGGATTAAAATTATCAAC
AGTTCGAAAGTTAGAAGATGAGTTGTGTGATTATCCTAATTATCATAAGCAACTCGAAGATTTAAGAAGT
GAAATAATGACACCATGGATTCCAACAGATACAAATATAGGCGGGGAGTTTGTACCGTCTAATACATCGA
AAACAGAAATGGCAGTAACTAATTATCTTTGTAGTATACGAAGAGGTAAAATCCTTGAGTTTAAGAGCGC
TATTGAACGTATAATCAACACATCAAGTAGGAAAGAACGCGAATTTATTCAAGAGTATTATTTTAATAAA
AAGGAATTAGTGAAAGTTTGTGATGACATACACATTTCTGATAGAACTGCTCATAGAATCAAAAGGAAAA
TCATATCCAGATTGGCGGAAGAGTTAGGGGAAGAGTGATACTAGAGCCAGGCATCAAATAAAACGAAAGG
CTCAGTCGAAAGACTGGGCCTTTCGTTTTATCTGTTGTTTGTCGGTGAACGCTCTCTACTAGAGTCACAC
TGGCTCACCTTCGGGTGGGCCTTTCTGCGTTTATATACTAGAGAATTGGCAGTAAAGTGGCAGTTTTTGA
TACCTAAAATGAGATATTATGATAGTGTAGGATATTGACTATCTTACTGCGTTTCCCTTATCGCAATTAG
GAATAAAGGATCTATGTGGGTTGGCTGATTATAGCCAATCCTTTTTTAATTTTAAAAAGCGTATAGCGCG
AGTACTAGAGATTAAAGAGGAGAAATACTAGATGCGTAAAGGAGAAGAACTTTTCACTGGAGTTGTCCCA
ATTCTTGTTGAATTAGATGGTGATGTTAATGGGCACAAATTTTCTGTCAGTGGAGAGGGTGAAGGTGATG
CAACATACGGAAAACTTACCCTTAAATTTATTTGCACTACTGGAAAACTACCTGTTCCATGGCCAACACT
TGTCACTACTTTCGGTTATGGTGTTCAATGCTTTGCGAGATACCCAGATCATATGAAACAGCATGACTTT
TTCAAGAGTGCCATGCCCGAAGGTTATGTACAGGAAAGAACTATATTTTTCAAAGATGACGGGAACTACA
AGACACGTGCTGAAGTCAAGTTTGAAGGTGATACCCTTGTTAATAGAATCGAGTTAAAAGGTATTGATTT
TAAAGAAGATGGAAACATTCTTGGACACAAATTGGAATACAACTATAACTCACACAATGTATACATCATG
GCAGACAAACAAAAGAATGGAATCAAAGTTAACTTCAAAATTAGACACAACATTGAAGATGGAAGCGTTC
AACTAGCAGACCATTATCAACAAAATACTCCAATTGGCGATGGCCCTGTCCTTTTACCAGACAACCATTA
CCTGTCCACACAATCTGCCCTTTCGAAAGATCCCAACGAAAAGAGAGACCACATGGTCCTTCTTGAGTTT
GTAACAGCTGCTGGGATTACACATGGCATGGATGAACTATACAAATAATAATACTAGAGCCAGGCATCAA
ATAAAACGAAAGGCTCAGTCGAAAGACTGGGCCTTTCGTTTTATCTGTTGTTTGTCGGTGAACGCTCTCT
ACTAGAGTCACACTGGCTCACCTTCGGGTGGGCCTTTCTGCGTTTATATACTAGTAGCGGCCGCTGCA
Features (pLannotate 1.2.2; 24 found; start..end, strand, type, name):
      2..59      +  terminator     his operon terminator: This putative transcriptin terminator from the E. coli his operon has a 2-bp deletion introduced during synthesis. Its efficiency has not been determined.
    362..1312    -  CDS            Rep101: RepA protein needed for replication with the pSC101 origin; rep101
   1360..1582    -  rep_origin     pSC101 ori: low-copy replication origin that requires the Rep101 protein
   2074..2168    -  terminator     lambda t0 terminator: transcription terminator from phage lambda
   2198..3058    -  CDS            AmpR: β-lactamase; bla; confers resistance to ampicillin, carbenicillin, and related antibiotics
   3059..3163    -  promoter       AmpR promoter: bla
   3250..3293    -  terminator     bacterial terminator: putative bacterial transcription terminator
   3296..3317    +  misc_feature   BioBrick prefix: BioBrick prefix for parts that do not start with "ATG"
   3321..3340    +  promoter       J23119(SpeI) promoter (fragment): bacterial promoter (Registry of Standard Biological Parts BBa J23119) modified to end with an SpeI site
   3380..3811    +  CDS            merR: MERR_PSEAI - Experimental evidence at protein level: Swiss-Prot protein existence level 1. Mediates the mercuric-dependent induction of mercury resistance operon. In the absence of mercury MerR represses transcription by binding tightly to the mer operator region; when mercury is present the dimeric complex binds a single ion and becomes a potent transcriptional activator, while remaining bound to the mer site. From Pseudomonas aeruginosa.
   3831..3902    +  terminator     rrnB T1 terminator: transcription terminator T1 from the E. coli rrnB gene
   3918..3945    +  terminator     T7Te terminator: phage T7 early transcription terminator
   4139..4762    +  CDS            hyfR (fragment): HYFR_ECOLI - Experimental evidence at protein level: Swiss-Prot protein existence level 1. A transcriptional activator of its own operon; when overexpressed operon expression is strongly enhanced by low pH (under pH 6.0), strongly inhibited by O(2) but only weakly stimulated by fumarate (PubMed:12426353, PubMed:14702328). Expression in situ is very weak (PubMed:12426353, PubMed:14702328). From Escherichia coli (strain K12).
   5102..5752    +  CDS            hyfR (fragment): HYFR_ECOLI - Experimental evidence at protein level: Swiss-Prot protein existence level 1. A transcriptional activator of its own operon; when overexpressed operon expression is strongly enhanced by low pH (under pH 6.0), strongly inhibited by O(2) but only weakly stimulated by fumarate (PubMed:12426353, PubMed:14702328). Expression in situ is very weak (PubMed:12426353, PubMed:14702328). From Escherichia coli (strain K12).
   5970..6041    +  terminator     rrnB T1 terminator: transcription terminator T1 from the E. coli rrnB gene
   6057..6084    +  terminator     T7Te terminator: phage T7 early transcription terminator
   6336..6755    +  CDS            RINA: RINA_BPPHA - Protein predicted: Swiss-Prot protein existence level 4. Activates int gene expression, probably by direct DNA- binding. Int activation requires both rinA and rinB. From Staphylococcus phage phi11 (Bacteriophage phi-11).
   6775..6846    +  terminator     rrnB T1 terminator: transcription terminator T1 from the E. coli rrnB gene
   6862..6889    +  terminator     T7Te terminator: phage T7 early transcription terminator
   6937..6954    +  promoter       sacB promoter (fragment): sacR; sacB promoter and control region
   7102..7815    +  CDS            hfriFP: hfriFP is a fluorescent protein published in 2013, derived from Herbaspirillum frisingense.
   7838..7909    +  terminator     rrnB T1 terminator: transcription terminator T1 from the E. coli rrnB gene
   7925..7952    +  terminator     T7Te terminator: phage T7 early transcription terminator
   7959..1       +  misc_feature   BioBrick suffix (across the origin): universal suffix for all parts
