[The description below was written by a language model from this plasmid's Addgene catalogue record and pLannotate feature annotations shown in this document.]
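Description:
pXW109Hg(RS-RinA) is a synthetic-biology bacterial expression plasmid of about 8 kb, built on the BioBrick backbone pSB4A3, that encodes a whole-cell mercury biosensor with a two-stage transcriptional amplifier. It replicates at low copy from the pSC101 origin, supported by the plasmid-encoded Rep101 (RepA) protein, and is selected with ampicillin through the bla gene. The roughly 4.6 kb synthetic insert lies between the BioBrick prefix and suffix, with the flanking EcoRI and PstI sites retained. The backbone carries additional terminators that insulate the cloning region.

The circuit consists of four successive transcription units, each closed by an rrnB T1/T7Te double terminator. The constitutive J109 promoter, which the annotation software matches as a fragment of the related J23119 promoter, drives merR. MerR is the mercury-responsive regulator that represses its cognate promoter without Hg(II) and activates it when the ion is bound. The MerR-controlled PmerT promoter expresses hrpR and hrpS, which act together to activate the PhrpLE promoter and form the first amplification layer. The automated feature table labels these two open reading frames as hyfR fragments, probably because of homology among this family of activators rather than their true identity. PhrpLE then drives RinA, a phage phi11 transcriptional activator, which switches on PrinA as the second amplification layer and produces the gfp output. The reporter is annotated as hfriFP and a short sacB promoter fragment is called near PrinA, but the catalogue entry lists gfp and PrinA. By cascading the amplifiers, the design is intended to increase the sensitivity and output of cellular detection of toxic mercury.
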