Addgene plasmid #123150: pXW109Hg(RS-RinA)
Purpose: Mercury sensor with two-layered amplifier cascade. pSB4A3 carrying J109-32merR-t-PmerT-30hrpR-30hrpS-t-PhrpLE-30RinA-t-PrinA-30gfp-t
Depositing lab: Baojun Wang. Depositing organization: University of Edinburgh. Publication: Cascaded amplifying circuits enable ultrasensitive cellular sensors for toxic metals. Wan X, Volpetti F, Petrova E, French C, Maerkl SJ, Wang B. Nat Chem Biol. 2019 May;15(5):540-548. doi: 10.1038/s41589-019-0244-3. Epub 2019 Mar 25. PubMed 30911179.
Backbone
  Vector backbone: pSB4A3
  Backbone size w/o insert (bp): 3339
  Total vector size (bp): 7980
  Vector type: Bacterial Expression, Synthetic Biology
Growth in bacteria
  Bacterial resistance: Ampicillin, 100 μg/mL
  Growth temperature: 37°C
  Growth strain: DH5alpha
  Copy number: Low Copy
Gene/Insert
  Gene/Insert name: J109-32merR-t-PmerT-30hrpR-30hrpS-t-PhrpLE-30RinA-t-PrinA-30gfp-t
  Species: Synthetic
  Insert size (bp): 4641
  Promoter: J109, PmerT, PhrpLE, PrinA
  Cloning method: Restriction Enzyme; 5′ cloning site EcoRI (not destroyed); 3′ cloning site PstI (not destroyed)
  Sequencing primers: 5′ TGCCACCTGACGTCTAAGAA; 3′ ATTACCGCCTTTGAGTGAGC
Terms and licenses: Academic/Nonprofit Terms; Industry Terms: Not Available to Industry
How to cite: pXW109Hg(RS-RinA) was a gift from Baojun Wang (Addgene plasmid # 123150 ; http://n2t.net/addgene:123150 ; RRID:Addgene_123150)
